>Addgene plasmid #19213 | pBS Dynein light chain 1 | addgene partial sequence | sequence record 25011 | T3 5'-GCAATTAACCCTCACTAAAGG-3'
GGGGGCTCCCGCGGTGGCGGCCGCTCTAGAACTAGTGGATCCCCCGGGCTGCAGGAATTCGGCACGAGGA
AAGAATAGTCCAAGTGAATGGGAAAATCAGAGTTTTAGTGGAAGCAACTCTGATTTGCATGGAAGAGCAT
CTGAAAAGCAGTGCAACTAAGAAAGATTCCTCTGGAGAAAATGCTGTTCGTAGTACAGAAAGGTATTTTT
CTCCGCAGATGCCGGAGATATCTGTGGTAATGAGAAGAGAGAGTTTAGCCTAACGTTACTCAGGTACTTT
TTGTGGCAACTGCTAGAAACTTCTAGAGAATTTACTTGATAGGTGTAAAAGGCAGCTATGTAGAAGATGA
GTCGATAGCACTGTATTACAGAGCTTCTGGCAGAGTTTTCCACAAACAGTCCCATCAGCACCCGTGTCAG
AGACGAACAAAGGAGACCAAATAATGGCTTCGTCTCCATAGATACAAAACTGGTGGTGAAGCTTTCACTT
GGGGGCTGTGGTTTTAGATGATGAATTATGGCAGGGAGAAGAGTACTTTCCCTGAGCAAAGGCAATGTTC
TGAGCTCCCCTCTGCTCAGATGGGAGGTACTGTGTTTGTCTTTCTCTTTTTTTTTTTCGTGCTTTTTGTC
TGACTAAGCAGCAGGTGAACAATACTGGGATTATCTTGTTTAGAACGTATTCAAGAGCATCTGCTGCTCC
TCTAATTGCTCTGCCCAGAAATTGAATGCCTGTTANAAGTGTCCTTAGTGTCTAGNGGNCGTTTTGCAGA
ANTTTGACAAAAATACATCCTNNNTGGCCTGCATCGGGGAAGGACTTGGCACTCNTGACTCTGAA
