[The description below was written by a language model from this plasmid's Addgene catalogue record.]
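Description:
pBS Dynein light chain 1 is a small cloning plasmid built on the Stratagene pBluescript backbone (about 3 kb without insert), carrying a chicken (Gallus gallus) cDNA fragment for dynein light chain 1. The insert corresponds to a chicken EST clone (alternative name ChEST210h11) and was placed between the XhoI site at the 5′ end and the EcoRI site at the 3′ end; the record does not say whether these sites survived cloning, and it does not give the insert length. The plasmid is maintained at high copy number in standard E. coli cloning strains and selected with ampicillin. No feature table is provided, so backbone elements can only be inferred from what is generally true of pBluescript, a phagemid with a pUC-type origin, an f1 origin and a polylinker.

Although catalogued as a bacterial expression vector, the construct is best understood as a riboprobe template. The insert is flanked by T3 and T7 primer sites, listed here as the 5′ and 3′ sequencing primers. In pBluescript these are opposing phage RNA polymerase promoters that allow in vitro transcription of either strand of a linearised template. The depositor's comment labels it as a numbered probe, and the associated study examined molecular subdomains of the perichondrium and periosteum and their influence on gene expression in underlying chondrocytes. This is consistent with use in generating labelled antisense RNA for in situ hybridisation on chick skeletal tissue. The record does not specify which polymerase yields the antisense strand, though the stated orientation suggests that transcription from the T7 side would do so. No tags, reporters or eukaryotic regulatory elements are recorded.
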