Addgene plasmid #19213: pBS Dynein light chain 1
Depositing lab: Cliff Tabin. Depositing organization: Harvard Medical School. Publication: Identification of unique molecular subdomains in the perichondrium and periosteum and their role in regulating gene expression in the underlying chondrocytes. Bandyopadhyay A, Kubilus JK, Crochiere ML, Linsenmayer TF, Tabin CJ. Dev Biol. 2008 Sep 1;321(1):162-74. doi: 10.1016/j.ydbio.2008.06.012. Epub 2008 Jun 16. PubMed 18602913.
Backbone
  Vector backbone: pBluescript
  Backbone manufacturer: Stratagene
  Backbone size w/o insert (bp): 3000
  Vector type: Bacterial Expression
Growth in bacteria
  Bacterial resistance: Ampicillin, 100 μg/mL
  Growth temperature: 37°C
  Growth strain: DH5alpha
  Copy number: High Copy
Gene/Insert
  Gene/Insert name: Dynein light chain 1 (alt name: ChEST210h11)
  Species: G. gallus (chicken)
  GenBank ID: FG356212
  Cloning method: Restriction Enzyme; 5′ cloning site XhoI (unknown if destroyed); 3′ cloning site EcoRI (unknown if destroyed)
  Sequencing primers: 5′ T3; 3′ T7
Terms and licenses: Academic/Nonprofit Terms; Industry Terms: Not Available to Industry
Depositor comments: Probe 2_36
How to cite: pBS Dynein light chain 1 was a gift from Cliff Tabin (Addgene plasmid # 19213 ; http://n2t.net/addgene:19213 ; RRID:Addgene_19213)
